>Addgene plasmid #131174 | pOVC1_VfAU1-LOV_X | depositor partial sequence | sequence record 251426 | pOVC1_VfAU1-LOV_X
ACCATGGCCACCGGTCCTGACTACAGTCTCGTGAAGGCTCTGCAAATGGCACAACAGAATTTTGTCATTA
CAGACGCCTCCCTCCCAGACAACCCTATCGTCTACGCCAGTAGAGGGTTTCTGACACTGACAGGCTATTC
TCTCGACCAGATCCTGGGCAGGAACTGCAGGTTTCTGCAAGGGCCAGAAACAGACCCAAGAGCTGTGGAT
AAGATCAGGAATGCCATCACCAAAGGCGTTGATACCAGTGTCTGTCTGCTGAATTATAGACAGGATGGCA
CAACCTTCTGGAATCTCTTCTTCGTGGCTGGACTCAGAGATTCTAAGGGCAATATTGTCAACTACGTCGG
AGTGCAGTCAAAGGTGAGCGAAGATTATGCCAAGCTGCTGGTCAACGAGCAGAACATTGAGTACAAAGGT
GTGCGCACCAGTAACATGCTGCGCAGAAAGCCCGGTGAATTCTCAGGCTCTGGATCCCCCGGGTAA
