[The description below was written by a language model from this plasmid's Addgene catalogue record.]
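Description:
pOVC1_VfAU1-LOV_X is a mammalian expression plasmid built on the Invitrogen pcDNA3.1(-) backbone (about 5.3 kb without insert). It is maintained in E. coli as a high-copy plasmid under ampicillin selection. It also carries a neomycin resistance marker, so transfected mammalian cells can be selected with G418. No feature table accompanies the record, so other backbone elements, such as the origins of replication and polyadenylation signals, are not individually documented here.

The payload is a 486 bp insert encoding the light-oxygen-voltage (LOV) sensing domain of aureochrome 1 from the alga Vaucheria frigida, expressed from the CMV promoter. LOV domains are flavin-binding photosensors that respond to blue light. The aureochrome LOV domain is generally known to self-associate on illumination, which makes it useful as an optogenetic dimerisation module. The insert was placed by restriction cloning at AgeI, with the 5′ site retained and the 3′ site destroyed. According to the stated purpose, the LOV coding sequence is followed by restriction sites, and the "_X" in the name suggests a position where a protein of interest can be inserted downstream, producing a fusion with the LOV domain at the N-terminal side. The record does not name these downstream sites or mention any epitope tags or linkers.

The plasmid belongs to a vector library designed for rapid, modular generation of light-controlled protein-protein interactions. It serves as a cloning scaffold for fusing a photosensory domain to a chosen target and testing light-dependent regulation in mammalian cells.
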