Addgene plasmid #131174: pOVC1_VfAU1-LOV_X
Purpose: Expresses VfAU1-LOV domain (Vaucheria frigida) followed by restriction sites
Depositing lab: Harald Janovjak. Publication: Engineering Strategy and Vector Library for the Rapid Generation of Modular Light-Controlled Protein-Protein Interactions. Tichy AM, Gerrard EJ, Legrand JMD, Hobbs RM, Janovjak H. J Mol Biol. 2019 May 29. pii: S0022-2836(19)30317-1. doi: 10.1016/j.jmb.2019.05.033. PubMed 31150735.
Backbone
  Vector backbone: pcDNA3.1-
  Backbone manufacturer: Invitrogen
  Backbone size w/o insert (bp): 5318
  Vector type: Mammalian Expression
  Selectable markers: Neomycin (select with G418)
Growth in bacteria
  Bacterial resistance: Ampicillin, 100 μg/mL
  Growth temperature: 37°C
  Growth strain: DH5alpha
  Copy number: High Copy
Gene/Insert
  Gene/Insert name: VfAU1-LOV
  Species: V. frigida
  Insert size (bp): 486
  Promoter: CMV
  Cloning method: Restriction Enzyme; 5′ cloning site AgeI (not destroyed); 3′ cloning site AgeI (destroyed during cloning)
  Sequencing primers: 5′ CMV_F (CGCAAATGGGCGGTAGGCGTG); 3′ pcDNA_R (CAACAGATGGCTGGCAAC)
Terms and licenses: Academic/Nonprofit Terms; Industry Terms: Not Available to Industry
How to cite: pOVC1_VfAU1-LOV_X was a gift from Harald Janovjak (Addgene plasmid # 131174 ; http://n2t.net/addgene:131174 ; RRID:Addgene_131174)
